Addgene plasmid #84349: pTWIN1-His6-Ssp-Httex1-23Q
Purpose: Expression of the human Huntingtin Exon1 protein containing 23Q in E.coli
Depositing lab: Hilal Lashuel. Depositing organization: Swiss Federal Institute of Technology (EPFL). Publication: An Intein-based Strategy for the Production of Tag-free Huntingtin Exon 1 Proteins Enables New Insights into the Polyglutamine Dependence of Httex1 Aggregation and Fibril Formation. Vieweg S, Ansaloni A, Wang ZM, Warner JB, Lashuel HA. J Biol Chem. 2016 Jun 3;291(23):12074-86. doi: 10.1074/jbc.M116.713982. Epub 2016 Mar 21. PubMed 27002149.
Backbone
  Vector backbone: pTWIN1
  Backbone manufacturer: eBioLabs
  Backbone size w/o insert (bp): 5800
  Total vector size (bp): 6550
  Vector type: Bacterial Expression
Growth in bacteria
  Bacterial resistance: Ampicillin, 100 μg/mL
  Growth temperature: 30°C
  Growth strain: NEB Stable
  Copy number: Low Copy
Gene/Insert
  Gene/Insert name: Huntingtin Exon 1 (alt name: Httex1)
  Species: H. sapiens (human)
  Insert size (bp): 750
  Entrez Gene: HTT (a.k.a. HD, IT15, LOMARS)
  Promoter: T7
  Tag / fusion protein: N-terminal Ssp intein (His-tagged)
  Cloning method: Restriction Enzyme; 5′ cloning site NdeI (not destroyed); 3′ cloning site PstI (not destroyed)
  Sequencing primers: 5′ TAATACGACTCACTATAGG; 3′ TGCTAGTTATTGCTCAGCGG
Terms and licenses: Academic/Nonprofit Terms; Industry Terms: Not Available to Industry
How to cite: pTWIN1-His6-Ssp-Httex1-23Q was a gift from Hilal Lashuel (Addgene plasmid # 84349 ; http://n2t.net/addgene:84349 ; RRID:Addgene_84349)
