[The description below was written by a language model from this plasmid's Addgene catalogue record and pLannotate feature annotations shown in this document.]
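Description:
pTWIN1-His6-Ssp-Httex1-23Q is a bacterial expression plasmid built on the pTWIN1 intein-fusion backbone for producing human huntingtin exon 1 (Httex1) with a 23-glutamine tract in E. coli. It is selected with ampicillin through a β-lactamase cassette and replicates from a ColE1/pMB1-type origin. The rop gene is also present, which fits the low-copy designation in the catalogue entry. An M13 phage origin, a bom fragment and remnants of a tetracycline resistance gene are carried over from the parental vector.

The expression cassette consists of a T7 promoter followed directly by a lac operator and the T7 gene 10 ribosome binding site, and it ends at a T7 terminator. A plasmid-borne lacI gene supplies the repressor, so expression depends on a host providing T7 RNA polymerase and is inducible with IPTG. Two upstream rrnB T1 terminators insulate the cassette from read-through transcription. According to the record, the insert was cloned between NdeI and PstI and encodes a His-tagged Ssp intein fused to the N-terminus of Httex1. This arrangement allows affinity capture of the fusion, after which intein self-cleavage releases the huntingtin fragment, consistent with the tag-free Httex1 production strategy named in the associated publication for studying polyglutamine-dependent aggregation and fibril formation.

The automated annotation labels the intein region as dnaB fragments matched to a Mycobacterium tuberculosis homologue rather than as Ssp DnaB. It does not annotate the His tag or the Httex1 coding sequence, which presumably lies in the unannotated stretch between the intein and the terminator. The sequenced record is 6,082 nt, somewhat shorter than the 6,550 bp total listed in the catalogue.
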