Features (pLannotate 1.2.2; 21 found; start..end, strand, type, name):
     38..124     +  terminator     rrnB T1 terminator: Escherichia coli rrnB; transcription terminator T1 from the E. coli rrnB gene
    221..307     +  terminator     rrnB T1 terminator: Escherichia coli rrnB; transcription terminator T1 from the E. coli rrnB gene
    442..460     +  promoter       T7 promoter: promoter for bacteriophage T7 RNA polymerase
    461..485     +  protein_bind   lac operator: The lac repressor binds to the lac operator to inhibit transcription in E. coli. This inhibition can be relieved by adding lactose or isopropyl-β-D-thiogalactopyranoside (IPTG). lac repressor encoded by lacI
    500..522     +  RBS            RBS: efficient ribosome binding site from bacteriophage T7 gene 10 (Olins and Rangwala, 1989)
    551..898     +  CDS            dnaB (fragment): DNAB_MYCTU - Experimental evidence at protein level: Swiss-Prot protein existence level 1. The intein is an endonuclease. From Mycobacterium tuberculosis (strain ATCC 25618 / H37Rv).
    884..1033    +  CDS            dnaB (fragment): DNAB_MYCTU - Experimental evidence at protein level: Swiss-Prot protein existence level 1. The intein is an endonuclease. From Mycobacterium tuberculosis (strain ATCC 25618 / H37Rv).
   1307..1356    +  CDS            SET1 (fragment): solubility-enhancement tag derived from T7 phage gene 10B
   1364..1411    +  terminator     T7 terminator: transcription terminator for bacteriophage T7 RNA polymerase
   1471..1575    +  promoter       AmpR promoter: bla
   1576..2436    +  CDS            AmpR: β-lactamase; bla; confers resistance to ampicillin, carbenicillin, and related antibiotics
   2478..2991    -  rep_origin     M13 ori (sequence partly withheld): M13 bacteriophage origin of replication; arrow indicates direction of (+) strand synthesis
   3102..3690    +  rep_origin     ori: high-copy-number ColE1/pMB1/pBR322/pUC origin of replication
   3867..3957    -  misc_feature   bom (fragment): basis of mobility region from pBR322
   4059..4250    -  CDS            rop: Rop protein, which maintains plasmids at low copy number; rop
   4291..4401    +  CDS            mbeC (fragment): MBEC_ECOLX - Experimental evidence at protein level: Swiss-Prot protein existence level 1. Required for efficient mobilization of ColE1 plasmid and is thus essential to promote the specific transfer of the plasmid during conjugation. Probably functions by inducing DNA bending, helping the MbeA relaxase to melt the DNA around the nic site and cleave the phosphodiester bond. Binds specifically double-stranded DNA (dsDNA) containing the ColE1 oriT but does not recognize the inverted repeat (IR). From Escherichia coli.
   4436..4758    -  CDS            TcR (fragment): tetracycline efflux protein; tet; confers resistance to tetracycline
   4773..4794    -  protein_bind   CAP binding site: CAP binding activates transcription in the presence of cAMP. E. coli catabolite activator protein
   4807..5889    -  CDS            lacI: lac repressor; lacI; The lac repressor binds to the lac operator to inhibit transcription in E. coli. This inhibition can be relieved by adding lactose or isopropyl-β-D-thiogalactopyranoside (IPTG).
   5890..5967    -  promoter       lacI promoter: lacI
   5975..6068    -  CDS            TcR (fragment): tetracycline efflux protein; tet; confers resistance to tetracycline
>Addgene plasmid #84349 | pTWIN1-His6-Ssp-Httex1-23Q | addgene full sequence | sequence record 202356 | Addgene NGS Result
TTCGTCTTCAAGAATTAATTCCCAATTCCCCAGGCATCAAATAAAACGAAAGGCTCAGTCGAAAGACTGG
GCCTTTCGTTTTATCTGTTGTTTGTCGGTGAACGCTCTCCTGAGTAGGACAAATCCGCCGGGAGCGGATT
TGAACGTTGCGAAGCAACGGCCCGGAGGGTGGCGGGCAGGACGCCCGCCATAAACTGCCAGGAATTAATT
CCCCAGGCATCAAATAAAACGAAAGGCTCAGTCGAAAGACTGGGCCTTTCGTTTTATCTGTTGTTTGTCG
GTGAACGCTCTCCTGAGTAGGACAAATCCGCCGGGAGCGGATTTGAACGTTGCGAAGCAACGGCCCGGAG
GGTGGCGGGCAGGACGCCCGCCATAAACTGCCAGGAATTGGGGATCGGAATTAATTCCCGGTTTAAACCG
GGGATCTCGATCCCGCGAAATTAATACGACTCACTATAGGGGAATTGTGAGCGGATAACAATTCCCCTCT
AGAAATAATTTTGTTTAACTTTAAGAAGGAGATATACATATGCATCATCATCATCACCATAGCGGTGCAA
TTAGCGGTGATAGCCTGATTAGCCTGGCAAGCACCGGTAAACGTGTTAGCATTAAAGATCTGCTGGATGA
GAAAGATTTTGAGATTTGGGCCATTAACGAGCAGACCATGAAACTGGAAAGCGCAAAAGTTAGCCGTGTT
TTTTGCACCGGTAAAAAACTGGTGTATATCCTGAAAACCCGTCTGGGTCGTACCATTAAAGCAACCGCAA
ATCATCGTTTTCTGACCATTGATGGTTGGAAACGTCTGGATGAACTGAGCCTGAAAGAACATATTGCACT
GCCTCGTAAACTGGAAAGTAGCAGCCTGCAACTGAGTCCGGAAATTGAAAAACTGAGCCAGAGCGATATC
TATTGGGATAGCATTGTTAGCATTACCGAAACCGGTGTTGAAGAAGTTTTTGATCTGACCGTTCCGGGTC
CGCACAATTTTGTTGCAAATGATATTATCGTGCATAATGCCACCCTGGAAAAACTGATGAAAGCATTTGA
AAGCCTGAAAAGCTTTCAGCAACAACAGCAGCAACAGCAACAGCAGCAGCAGCAGCAACAACAGCAGCAG
CAACAGCAACAACAACCGCCTCCGCCTCCGCCACCTCCTCCTCCACCACAGCTGCCTCAGCCTCCGCCTC
AGGCACAGCCTCTGCTGCCACAGCCTCAGCCACCTCCACCGCCTCCACCTCCACCTCCGGGTCCGGCAGT
TGCAGAAGAACCGCTGCATCGTCCGTAACTGCAGGAAGGGGATCCGGCTGCTAACAAAGCCCGAAAGGAA
GCTGAGTTGGCTGCTGCCACCGCTGAGCAATAACTAGCATAACCCCTTGGGGCCTCTAAACGGGTCTTGA
GGGGTTTTTTGCTGAAAGGAGGAACTATATCCGGATAACTACGTCAGGTGGCACTTTTCGGGGAAATGTG
CGCGGAACCCCTATTTGTTTATTTTTCTAAATACATTCAAATATGTATCCGCTCATGAGACAATAACCCT
GATAAATGCTTCAATAATATTGAAAAAGGAAGAGTATGAGTATTCAACATTTCCGTGTCGCCCTTATTCC
CTTTTTTGCGGCATTTTGCCTTCCTGTTTTTGCTCACCCAGAAACGCTGGTGAAAGTAAAAGATGCTGAA
GATCAGTTGGGTGCACGAGTGGGTTACATCGAACTGGATCTCAACAGCGGTAAGATCCTTGAGAGTTTTC
GCCCCGAAGAACGTTTCCCAATGATGAGCACTTTTAAAGTTCTGCTATGTGGCGCGGTATTATCCCGTGT
TGACGCCGGGCAAGAGCAACTCGGTCGCCGCATACACTATTCTCAGAATGACTTGGTTGAGTACTCACCA
GTCACAGAAAAGCATCTTACGGATGGCATGACAGTAAGAGAATTATGCAGTGCTGCCATAACCATGAGTG
ATAACACTGCGGCCAACTTACTTCTGACAACGATCGGAGGACCGAAGGAGCTAACCGCTTTTTTGCACAA
CATGGGGGATCATGTAACTCGCCTTGATCGTTGGGAACCGGAGCTGAATGAAGCCATACCAAACGACGAG
CGTGACACCACGATGCCTGTAGCAATGGCAACAACGTTGCGCAAACTATTAACTGGCGAACTACTTACTC
TAGCTTCCCGGCAACAATTAATAGACTGGATGGAGGCGGATAAAGTTGCAGGACCACTTCTGCGCTCGGC
CCTTCCGGCTGGCTGGTTTATTGCTGATAAATCTGGAGCCGGTGAGCGTGGGTCTCGCGGTATCATTGCA
GCACTGGGGCCAGATGGTAAGCCCTCCCGTATCGTAGTTATCTACACGACGGGGAGTCAGGCAACTATGG
ATGAACGAAATAGACAGATCGCTGAGATAGGTGCCTCACTGATTAAGCATTGGTAACTGTCAGACCAAGT
TTACTCATATATACTTTAGATTGATT
[38 nt withheld, positions 2477-2514]
A
[37 nt withheld, positions 2516-2552]
ATTTTGTTAAAATTCGCGTTAAATTTTTGTTAAATCAGCTCATTTTTTAACCAATAGGCCGAAATCGGCA
AAATCCCTTATAAATCAAAAGAATAGCCCGAGATAGGGT
[37 nt withheld, positions 2662-2698]
AAAGAACGTGGACTCCAACGTCAAAGG
[141 nt withheld, positions 2726-2866]
G
[125 nt withheld, positions 2868-2992]
AAAGGATCTAGGTGAAGATCCTTTTTGATAATCTCATGACCAAAATCCCTTAACGTGAGTTTTCGTTCCA
CTGAGCGTCAGACCCCGTAGAAAAGATCAAAGGATCTTCTTGAGATCCTTTTTTTCTGCGCGTAATCTGC
TGCTTGCAAACAAAAAAACCACCGCTACCAGCGGTGGTTTGTTTGCCGGATCAAGAGCTACCAACTCTTT
TTCCGAAGGTAACTGGCTTCAGCAGAGCGCAGATACCAAATACTGTCCTTCTAGTGTAGCCGTAGTTAGG
CCACCACTTCAAGAACTCTGTAGCACCGCCTACATACCTCGCTCTGCTAATCCTGTTACCAGTGGCTGCT
GCCAGTGGCGATAAGTCGTGTCTTACCGGGTTGGACTCAAGACGATAGTTACCGGATAAGGCGCAGCGGT
CGGGCTGAACGGGGGGTTCGTGCACACAGCCCAGCTTGGAGCGAACGACCTACACCGAACTGAGATACCT
ACAGCGTGAGCTATGAGAAAGCGCCACGCTTCCCGAAGGGAGAAAGGCGGACAGGTATCCGGTAAGCGGC
AGGGTCGGAACAGGAGAGCGCACGAGGGAGCTTCCAGGGGGAAACGCCTGGTATCTTTATAGTCCTGTCG
GGTTTCGCCACCTCTGACTTGAGCGTCGATTTTTGTGATGCTCGTCAGGGGGGCGGAGCCTATGGAAAAA
CGCCAGCAACGCGGCCTTTTTACGGTTCCTGGCCTTTTGCTGGCCTTTTGCTCACATGTTCTTTCCTGCG
TTATCCCCTGATTCTGTGGATAACCGTATTACCGCCTTTGAGTGAGCTGATACCGCTCGCCGCAGCCGAA
CGACCGAGCGCAGCGAGTCAGTGAGCGAGGAAGCTATGGTGCACTCTCAGTACAATCTGCTCTGATGCCG
CATAGTTAAGCCAGTATACACTCCGCTATCGCTACGTGACTGGGTCATGGCTGCGCCCCGACACCCGCCA
ACACCCGCTGACGCGCCCTGACGGGCTTGTCTGCTCCCGGCATCCGCTTACAGACAAGCTGTGACCGTCT
CCGGGAGCTGCATGTGTCAGAGGTTTTCACCGTCATCACCGAAACGCGCGAGGCAGCTGCGGTAAAGCTC
ATCAGCGTGGTCGTGCAGCGATTCACAGATGTCTGCCTGTTCATCCGCGTCCAGCTCGTTGAGTTTCTCC
AGAAGCGTTAATGTCTGGCTTCTGATAAAGCGGGCCATGTTAAGGGCGGTTTTTTCCTGTTTGGTCACTG
ATGCCTCCGTGTAAGGGGGATTTCTGTTCATGGGGGTAATGATACCGATGAAACGAGAGAGGATGCTCAC
GATACGGGTTACTGATGATGAACATGCCCGGTTACTGGAACGTTGTGAGGGTAAACAACTGGCGGTATGG
ATGCGGCGGGACCAGAGAAAAATCACTCAGGGTCAATGCCAGCCGAACGCCAGCAAGACGTAGCCCAGCG
CGTCGGCCGCCATGCCGGCGATAATGGCCTGCTTCTCGCCGAAACGTTTGGTGGCGGGACCAGTGACGAA
GGCTTGAGCGAGGGCGTGCAAGATTCCGAATACCGCAAGCGACAGGCCGATCATCGTCGCGCTCCAGCGA
AAGCGGTCCTCGCCGAAAATGACCCAGAGCGCTGCCGGCACCTGTCCTACGAGTTGCATGATAAAGAAGA
CAGTCATAAGTGCGGCGACGATAGTCATGCCCCGCGCCCACCGGAAGGAGCTGACTGGGTTGAAGGCTCT
CAAGGGCATCGGTCGAGATCCCGGTGCCTAATGAGTGAGCTAACTTACATTAATTGCGTTGCGCTCACTG
CCCGCTTTCCAGTCGGGAAACCTGTCGTGCCAGCTGCATTAATGAATCGGCCAACGCGCGGGGAGAGGCG
GTTTGCGTATTGGGCGCCAGGGTGGTTTTTCTTTTCACCAGTGAGACGGGCAACAGCTGATTGCCCTTCA
CCGCCTGGCCCTGAGAGAGTTGCAGCAAGCGGTCCACGCTGGTTTGCCCCAGCAGGCGAAAATCCTGTTT
GATGGTGGTTAACGGCGGGATATAACATGAGCTGTCTTCGGTATCGTCGTATCCCACTACCGAGATATCC
GCACCAACGCGCAGCCCGGACTCGGTAATGGCGCGCATTGCGCCCAGCGCCATCTGATCGTTGGCAACCA
GCATCGCAGTGGGAACGATGCCCTCATTCAGCATTTGCATGGTTTGTTGAAAACCGGACATGGCACTCCA
GTCGCCTTCCCGTTCCGCTATCGGCTGAATTTGATTGCGAGTGAGATATTTATGCCAGCCAGCCAGACGC
AGACGCGCCGAGACAGAACTTAATGGGCCCGCTAACAGCGCGATTTGCTGGTGACCCAATGCGACCAGAT
GCTCCACGCCCAGTCGCGTACCGTCTTCATGGGAGAAAATAATACTGTTGATGGGTGTCTGGTCAGAGAC
ATCAAGAAATAACGCCGGAACATTAGTGCAGGCAGCTTCCACAGCAATGGCATCCTGGTCATCCAGCGGA
TAGTTAATGATCAGCCCACTGACGCGTTGCGCGAGAAGATTGTGCACCGCCGCTTTACAGGCTTCGACGC
CGCTTCGTTCTACCATCGACACCACCACGCTGGCACCCAGTTGATCGGCGCGAGATTTAATCGCCGCGAC
AATTTGCGACGGCGCGTGCAGGGCCAGACTGGAGGTGGCAACGCCAATCAGCAACGACTGTTTGCCCGCC
AGTTGTTGTGCCACGCGGTTGGGAATGTAATTCAGCTCCGCCATCGCCGCTTCCACTTTTTCCCGCGTTT
TCGCAGAAACGTGGCTGGCCTGGTTCACCACGCGGGAAACGGTCTGATAAGAGACACCGGCATACTCTGC
GACATCGTATAACGTTACTGGTTTCACATTCACCACCCTGAATTGACTCTCTTCCGGGCGCTATCATGCC
ATACCGCGAAAGGTTTTGCGCCATTCGATGGTGTCCGGGATCTCGACGCTCTCCCTTATGCGACTCCTGC
ATTAGGAAGCAGCCCAGTAGTAGGTTGAGGCCGTTGAGCACCGCCGCCGCAAGGAATGGTGCATGCCGGC
ATGCCGCCCT
