>Addgene plasmid #84349 | pTWIN1-His6-Ssp-Httex1-23Q | depositor partial sequence | sequence record 160934 | T7 primer
AATAATTTTGTTNACTTTAAGAAGGAGATATACATATGCATCATCATCATCACCATAGCGGTGCAATTAG
CGGTGATAGCCTGATTAGCCTGGCAAGCACCGGTAAACGTGTTAGCATTAAAGATCTGCTGGATGAGAAA
GATTTTGAGATTTGGGCCATTAACGAGCAGACCATGAAACTGGAAAGCGCAAAAGTTAGCCGTGTTTTTT
GCACCGGTAAAAAACTGGTGTATATCCTGAAAACCCGTCTGGGTCGTACCATTAAAGCAACCGCAAATCA
TCGTTTTCTGACCATTGATGGTTGGAAACGTCTGGATGAACTGAGCCTGAAAGAACATATTGCACTGCCT
CGTAAACTGGAAAGTAGCAGCCTGCAACTGAGTCCGGAAATTGAAAAACTGAGCCAGAGCGATATCTATT
GGGATAGCATTGTTAGCATTACCGAAACCGGTGTTGAAGAAGTTTTTGATCTGACCGTTCCGGGTCCGCA
CAATTTTGTTGCAAATGATATTATCGTGCATAATGCCACCCTGGAAAAACTGATGAAAGCATTTGAAAGC
CTGAAAAGCTTTCAGCAACAACAGCAGCAACAGCAACAGCAGCAGCAGCAGCAACAACAGCAGCAGCAAC
AGCAACAACAACCGCCTCCGCCTCCGCCACCTCCTCCTCCACCACAGCTGCCTCAGCCTCCGCCTCAGGC
ACAGCCTCTGCTGCCACAGCCTCAGCCACCTCCACCGCCTCCACCTCCACCTCCGGGTCCGGCAGTTGCA
GAAGAACCGCTGCATCGTCCGTAACTGCAGGAAGGGGATCCGGCTGCTAACAAAGCCCGAAAGGAAGCTG
AGTTGGCTGCTGCCACCGCTGAGCAATAACTAGCATAACCCCTTGGGGCCTCTAAACGGGTCTTGAGGGG
TTTTTTGCTGAAAGGAGGAACTATATCCGGATAACTACGTCAGGTGGCACTTTTCGGGGAAATGKGCGCG
GAACCCCTATTTGTTTATTTTTCTAAATACATTCAAATATGTATCCGSTCATGARAMAATAACCCTGATN
AATGCTTCAATAN
